Addgene plasmid #203470: pAG416GAL10-NWV_3CL
Purpose: Expresses NWV 3CL protease from a GAL10 promoter with a URA3 marker
Depositing lab: Alejandro Chavez. Depositing organization: University of California, San Diego (UCSD). Publication: A multiplex method for rapidly identifying viral protease inhibitors. Hong SJ, Resnick SJ, Iketani S, Cha JW, Albert BA, Fazekas CT, Chang CW, Liu H, Dagan S, Abagyan MR, Fajtova P, Culbertson B, Brace B, Reddem ER, Forouhar F, Glickman JF, Balkovec JM, Stockwell BR, Shapiro L, O'Donoghue AJ, Sabo Y, Freundlich JS, Ho DD, Chavez A. Mol Syst Biol. 2025 Feb;21(2):158-172. doi: 10.1038/s44320-024-00082-1. Epub 2025 Jan 6. PubMed 39762652.
Backbone
  Vector backbone: pAG416GAL10-ccdB-6stop
  Vector type: Yeast Expression
  Selectable markers: URA3
Growth in bacteria
  Bacterial resistance: Ampicillin, 100 μg/mL
  Growth temperature: 37°C
  Growth strain: DH5alpha
  Copy number: Unknown
Gene/Insert
  Gene/Insert name: NWV 3CL protease (alt name: Norwalk Virus 3CL protease)
  Promoter: GAL10
  Cloning method: Gateway Cloning
  Sequencing primers: 5′ tggggctctttacatttcca
Terms and licenses: Academic/Nonprofit Terms; Industry Terms: Not Available to Industry
How to cite: pAG416GAL10-NWV_3CL was a gift from Alejandro Chavez (Addgene plasmid # 203470 ; http://n2t.net/addgene:203470 ; RRID:Addgene_203470)
