[The description below was written by a language model from this plasmid's Addgene catalogue record and pLannotate feature annotations shown in this document.]
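Description:
pAG416GAL10-NWV_3CL is a 6.5 kb yeast expression plasmid built on the Gateway destination backbone pAG416GAL10-ccdB-6stop. It is an E. coli–S. cerevisiae shuttle vector. In bacteria it replicates from a high-copy ColE1/pUC-type origin and is selected with ampicillin through the bla (AmpR) gene. In yeast it is maintained through a CEN6/ARS element, which typically gives stable, low-copy centromeric propagation. Yeast selection uses the URA3 marker under its own promoter, which complements uracil auxotrophy and can be counterselected with 5-FOA. An f1 origin and pBluescript-derived remnants (lac promoter/operator, lacZα fragment, T3 and T7 promoters, partial MCS) are carried over from the parental backbone. Several other short annotated fragments (lacI, rop, bom and a 25 nt YPet match) appear to be vestigial or incidental hits rather than functional parts.

The payload is the Norwalk virus 3C-like (3CL) protease, annotated as a roughly 540 bp fragment of the Norwalk virus (strain GI/1968) genome polyprotein. The polymerase-oriented description attached to that feature refers to the whole polyprotein entry, not to this segment. The coding sequence sits between attB1 and attB2 sites left by Gateway recombination, which replaced the ccdB cassette of the destination vector. It lies downstream of the divergent GAL1,10 promoter region, oriented so that the GAL10 side drives transcription, and is followed by the CYC1 terminator. Expression is therefore regulated by Gal4 and inducible with galactose. No epitope tag or reporter fusion is recorded. The associated publication describes a multiplex method for rapidly identifying viral protease inhibitors, so the plasmid presumably supplies inducible protease expression in yeast for such screening, although the record does not describe the assay itself.
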