Features (pLannotate 1.2.2; 24 found; start..end, strand, type, name):
      1..589     +  rep_origin     ori: high-copy-number ColE1/pMB1/pBR322/pUC origin of replication
    772..864     +  CDS            lacI (fragment): lac repressor; lacI; The lac repressor binds to the lac operator to inhibit transcription in E. coli. This inhibition can be relieved by adding lactose or isopropyl-β-D-thiogalactopyranoside (IPTG).
    877..898     +  protein_bind   CAP binding site: CAP binding activates transcription in the presence of cAMP. E. coli catabolite activator protein
    913..943     +  promoter       lac promoter: promoter for the E. coli lac operon
    951..967     +  protein_bind   lac operator: The lac repressor binds to the lac operator to inhibit transcription in E. coli. This inhibition can be relieved by adding lactose or isopropyl-β-D-thiogalactopyranoside (IPTG). lac repressor encoded by lacI
   1012..1030    +  promoter       T3 promoter: promoter for bacteriophage T3 RNA polymerase
   1101..1753    -  promoter       GAL1,10 promoter: GAL1 and GAL10 genes of S. cerevisiae; divergent inducible promoter, regulated by Gal4
   1765..1789    +  CDS            YPet (fragment): yellow fluorescent protein optimized for FRET with CyPet (Nguyen and Daugherty, 2005)
   1827..1851    +  protein_bind   attB1: mutant version of attB; recombination site for the Gateway® BP reaction BP Clonase™
   1860..2402    +  CDS            POLG_NVN68 (fragment): Experimental evidence at protein level: Swiss-Prot protein existence level 1. RNA-directed RNA polymerase replicates genomic and antigenomic RNA by recognizing replications specific signals. Transcribes also a subgenomic mRNA by initiating RNA synthesis internally on antigenomic RNA. This sgRNA codes for structural proteins. Catalyzes the covalent attachment VPg with viral RNAs (By similarity). From Norwalk virus (strain GI/Human/United States/Norwalk/1968) (Hu/NV/NV/1968/US).
   2407..2431    -  protein_bind   attB2: mutant version of attB; recombination site for the Gateway® BP reaction BP Clonase™
   2435..2482    +  misc_feature   MCS (fragment): pBluescript multiple cloning site
   2483..2730    +  terminator     CYC1 terminator: S. cerevisiae CYC1; transcription terminator for CYC1
   2749..2767    -  promoter       T7 promoter: promoter for bacteriophage T7 RNA polymerase
   2775..2930    +  CDS            lacZα (fragment): LacZα fragment of β-galactosidase; lacZ fragment
   2934..3362    +  rep_origin     f1 ori (sequence partly withheld): f1 bacteriophage origin of replication; arrow indicates direction of (+) strand synthesis
   3390..3441    -  misc_feature   bom (fragment): basis of mobility region from pBR322
   3520..4323    -  CDS            URA3: orotidine-5'-phosphate decarboxylase, required for uracil biosynthesis; S. cerevisiae URA3; yeast auxotrophic marker, counterselectable with 5-fluoroorotic acid (5-FOA)
   4324..4539    -  promoter       URA3 promoter: S. cerevisiae URA3
   4547..4596    -  misc_feature   bom (fragment): basis of mobility region from pBR322
   4698..4733    -  CDS            rop (fragment): Rop protein, which maintains plasmids at low copy number; rop
   4801..5304    -  misc_feature   CEN/ARS: S. cerevisiae CEN6 centromere fused to an autonomously replicating sequence
   5341..5445    +  promoter       AmpR promoter: bla
   5446..6306    +  CDS            AmpR: β-lactamase; bla; confers resistance to ampicillin, carbenicillin, and related antibiotics
>Addgene plasmid #203470 | pAG416GAL10-NWV_3CL | addgene full sequence | sequence record 402850 | Addgene NGS Result
TTGAGATCCTTTTTTTCTGCGCGTAATCTGCTGCTTGCAAACAAAAAAACCACCGCTACCAGCGGTGGTT
TGTTTGCCGGATCAAGAGCTACCAACTCTTTTTCCGAAGGTAACTGGCTTCAGCAGAGCGCAGATACCAA
ATACTGTTCTTCTAGTGTAGCCGTAGTTAGGCCACCACTTCAAGAACTCTGTAGCACCGCCTACATACCT
CGCTCTGCTAATCCTGTTACCAGTGGCTGCTGCCAGTGGCGATAAGTCGTGTCTTACCGGGTTGGACTCA
AGACGATAGTTACCGGATAAGGCGCAGCGGTCGGGCTGAACGGGGGGTTCGTGCACACAGCCCAGCTTGG
AGCGAACGACCTACACCGAACTGAGATACCTACAGCGTGAGCTATGAGAAAGCGCCACGCTTCCCGAAGG
GAGAAAGGCGGACAGGTATCCGGTAAGCGGCAGGGTCGGAACAGGAGAGCGCACGAGGGAGCTTCCAGGG
GGAAACGCCTGGTATCTTTATAGTCCTGTCGGGTTTCGCCACCTCTGACTTGAGCGTCGATTTTTGTGAT
GCTCGTCAGGGGGGCGGAGCCTATGGAAAAACGCCAGCAACGCGGCCTTTTTACGGTTCCTGGCCTTTTG
CTGGCCTTTTGCTCACATGTTCTTTCCTGCGTTATCCCCTGATTCTGTGGATAACCGTATTACCGCCTTT
GAGTGAGCTGATACCGCTCGCCGCAGCCGAACGACCGAGCGCAGCGAGTCAGTGAGCGAGGAAGCGGAAG
AGCGCCCAATACGCAAACCGCCTCTCCCCGCGCGTTGGCCGATTCATTAATGCAGCTGGCACGACAGGTT
TCCCGACTGGAAAGCGGGCAGTGAGCGCAACGCAATTAATGTGAGTTAGCTCACTCATTAGGCACCCCAG
GCTTTACACTTTATGCTTCCGGCTCGTATGTTGTGTGGAATTGTGAGCGGATAACAATTTCACACAGGAA
ACAGCTATGACCATGATTACGCCAAGCGCGCAATTAACCCTCACTAAAGGGAACAAAAGCTGGAGCTCTA
TGACCATGATTACGCCAAGCGGGGTGTGTTGTTGGTGGGTTGGGTGTATAGTTTTTTCTCCTTGACGTTA
AAGTATAGAGGTATATTAACAATTTTTTGTTGATACTTTTATGACATTTGAATAAGAAGTAATACAAACT
GAAAATGTTGAAAGTATTAGTTAAAGTGGTTATGCAGCTTTTCCATTTATATATCTGTTAATAGATCAAA
AATCATCGCTTCGCTGATTAATTACCCCAGAAATAAGGCTAAAAAACTAATCGCATTATCATCCTATGGT
TGTTAATTTGATTCGTTAATTTGAAGGTTTGTGGGGCCAGGTTACTGCCAATTTTTCCTCTTCATAACCA
TAAAAGCTAGTATTGTAGAATCTTTATTGTTCGGAGCAGTGCGGCGCGAGGCACATCTGCGTTTCAGGAA
CGCGACCGGTGAAGACGAGGACGCACGGAGGAGAGTCTTCCGTCGGAGGGCTGTCGCCCGCTCGGCGGCT
TCTAATCCGTACTTCAATATAGCAATGAGCAGTTAAGCGTATTACTGAAAGTTCCAAAGAGAAGGTTTTT
TTAGGCTAAGATAATGGGGCTCTTTACATTTCCACAACATATAAGTAAGATTAGATATGGATATGTATAT
GGTGGTAATGCCATGTAATATGATTATTAAACTTCTTTGCGTCCATCCAAAAAAAAAGTAAGAATTTTTG
AAAATTCAATATAAATGTCTAAAGGTGAAGAATTATTCAGAATTCCAGCTGACCACCGACTAGTGGATCC
CCCATCACAAGTTTGTACAAAAAAGCAGGCTACAAAATGGCTCCCCCGACACTATGGAGCCGAGTCACAA
AGTTTGGATCAGGATGGGGCTTTTGGGTCAGCCCGACAGTGTTCATCACAACCACACATGTAGTGCCAAC
TGGTGTGAAAGAATTCTTTGGTGAGCCCCTATCTAGTATAGCAATCCACCAAGCAGGTGAGTTCACACAA
TTCAGGTTCTCAAAGAAAATGCGCCCTGACTTGACAGGTATGGTCCTTGAAGAAGGTTGCCCTGAAGGGA
CAGTCTGCTCAGTCCTAATTAAACGGGATTCGGGTGAACTACTTCCGCTAGCCGTCCGTATGGGGGCTAT
TGCCTCCATGAGGATACAGGGTCGGCTTGTCCATGGCCAATCAGGGATGTTACTGACAGGGGCCAATGCA
AAGGGGATGGATCTTGGCACTATACCAGGAGACTGCGGGGCACCATACGTCCACAAGCGCGGGAATGACT
GGGTTGTGTGTGGAGTCCACGCTGCAGCCACAAAGTCAGGCAACACCGTGGTCTGCGCTGTACAGGCTGG
AGAGGGCGAAACCGCACTAGAATAAAACCCAGCTTTCTTGTACTAAGTGGTGATGGGCTGCAGGAATTCG
ATATCAAGCTTATCGATACCGTCGACCTCGAGTCATGTAATTAGTTATGTCACGCTTACATTCACGCCCT
CCCCCCACATCCGCTCTAACCGAAAAGGAAGGAGTTAGACAACCTGAAGTCTAGGTCCCTATTTATTTTT
TTATAGTTATGTTAGTATTAAGAACGTTATTTATATTTCAAATTTTTCTTTTTTTTCTGTACAGACGCGT
GTACGCATGTAACATTATACTGAAAACCTTGCTTGAGAAGGTTTTGGGACGCTCGAAGGCTTTAATTTGC
GGCCGGTACCCAATTCGCCCTATAGTGAGTCGTATTACGCGCGCTCACTGGCCGTCGTTTTACAACGTCG
TGACTGGGAAAACCCTGGCGTTACCCAACTTAATCGCCTTGCAGCACATCCCCCTTTCGCCAGCTGGCGT
AATAGCGAAGAGGCCCGCACCGATCGCCCTTCCCAACAGTTGCGCAGCCTGAATGGCGAATGG
[124 nt withheld, positions 2934-3057]
C
[91 nt withheld, positions 3059-3149]
A
[49 nt withheld, positions 3151-3199]
CCTTTGACGTTGGAGTCCACGTTCTTT
[37 nt withheld, positions 3227-3263]
ACCCTATCTCGGTCTATTCTTTTGATTTATAAGGGATTTTGCCGATTTCGGCCTATTGGTTAAAAAATGA
GCTGATTTAACAAAAATTTAACGCGAATTTTAACAAAATATTAACGCTTACAATTTCCTGATGCGGTATT
TTCTCCTTACGCATCTGTGCGGTATTTCACACCGCATAGGGTAATAACTGATATAATTAAATTGAAGCTC
TAATTTGTGAGTTTAGTATACATGCATTTACTTATAATACAGTTTTTTAGTTTTGCTGGCCGCATCTTCT
CAAATATGCTTCCCAGCCTGCTTTTCTGTAACGTTCACCCTCTACCTTAGCATCCCTTCCCTTTGCAAAT
AGTCCTCTTCCAACAATAATAATGTCAGATCCTGTAGAGACCACATCATCCACGGTTCTATACTGTTGAC
CCAATGCGTCTCCCTTGTCATCTAAACCCACACCGGGTGTCATAATCAACCAATCGTAACCTTCATCTCT
TCCACCCATGTCTCTTTGAGCAATAAAGCCGATAACAAAATCTTTGTCGCTCTTCGCAATGTCAACAGTA
CCCTTAGTATATTCTCCAGTAGATAGGGAGCCCTTGCATGACAATTCTGCTAACATCAAAAGGCCTCTAG
GTTCCTTTGTTACTTCTTCTGCCGCCTGCTTCAAACCGCTAACAATACCTGGGCCCACCACACCGTGTGC
ATTCGTAATGTCTGCCCATTCTGCTATTCTGTATACACCCGCAGAGTACTGCAATTTGACTGTATTACCA
ATGTCAGCAAATTTTCTGTCTTCGAAGAGTAAAAAATTGTACTTGGCGGATAATGCCTTTAGCGGCTTAA
CTGTGCCCTCCATGGAAAAATCAGTCAAGATATCCACATGTGTTTTTAGTAAACAAATTTTGGGACCTAA
TGCTTCAACTAACTCCAGTAATTCCTTGGTGGTACGAACATCCAATGAAGCACACAAGTTTGTTTGCTTT
TCGTGCATGATATTAAATAGCTTGGCAGCAACAGGACTAGGATGAGTAGCAGCACGTTCCTTATATGTAG
CTTTCGACATGATTTATCTTCGTTTCCTGCAGGTTTTTGTTCTGTGCAGTTGGGTTAAGAATACTGGGCA
ATTTCATGTTTCTTCAACACTACATATGCGTATATATACCAATCTAAGTCTGTGCTCCTTCCTTCGTTCT
TCCTTCTGTTCGGAGATTACCGAATCAAAAAAATTTCAAGGAAACCGAAATCAAAAAAAAGAATAAAAAA
AAAATGATGAATTGAAAAGGTGGTATGGTGCACTCTCAGTACAATCTGCTCTGATGCCGCATAGTTAAGC
CAGCCCCGACACCCGCCAACACCCGCTGACGCGCCCTGACGGGCTTGTCTGCTCCCGGCATCCGCTTACA
GACAAGCTGTGACCGTCTCCGGGAGCTGCATGTGTCAGAGGTTTTCACCGTCATCACCGAAACGCGCGAG
ACGAAAGGGCCTCGTGATACGCCTATTTTTATAGGTTAATGTCATGATAATAATGGTTTCTTAGACGGAT
CGCTTGCCTGTAACTTACACGCGCCTCGTATCTTTTAATGATGGAATAATTTGGGAATTTACTCTGTGTT
TATTTATTTTTATGTTTTGTATTTGGATTTTAGAAAGTAAATAAAGAAGGTAGAAGAGTTACGGAATGAA
GAAAAAAAAATAAACAAAGGTTTAAAAAATTTCAACAAAAAGCGTACTTTACATATATATTTATTAGACA
AGAAAAGCAGATTAAATAGATATACATTCGATTAACGATAAGTAAAATGTAAAATCACAGGATTTTCGTG
TGTGGTCTTCTACACAGACAAGATGAAACAATTCGGCATTAATACCTGAGAGCAGGAAGAGCAAGATAAA
AGGTAGTATTTGTTGGCGATCCCCCTAGAGTCTTTTACATCTTCGGAAAACAAAAACTATTTTTTCTTTA
ATTTCTTTTTTTACTTTCTATTTTTAATTTATATATTTATATTAAAAAATTTAAATTATAATTATTTTTA
TAGCACGTGATGAAAAGGACCCAGGTGGCACTTTTCGGGGAAATGTGCGCGGAACCCCTATTTGTTTATT
TTTCTAAATACATTCAAATATGTATCCGCTCATGAGACAATAACCCTGATAAATGCTTCAATAATATTGA
AAAAGGAAGAGTATGAGTATTCAACATTTCCGTGTCGCCCTTATTCCCTTTTTTGCGGCATTTTGCCTTC
CTGTTTTTGCTCACCCAGAAACGCTGGTGAAAGTAAAAGATGCTGAAGATCAGTTGGGTGCACGAGTGGG
TTACATCGAACTGGATCTCAACAGCGGTAAGATCCTTGAGAGTTTTCGCCCCGAAGAACGTTTTCCAATG
ATGAGCACTTTTAAAGTTCTGCTATGTGGCGCGGTATTATCCCGTATTGACGCCGGGCAAGAGCAACTCG
GTCGCCGCATACACTATTCTCAGAATGACTTGGTTGAGTACTCACCAGTCACAGAAAAGCATCTTACGGA
TGGCATGACAGTAAGAGAATTATGCAGTGCTGCCATAACCATGAGTGATAACACTGCGGCCAACTTACTT
CTGACAACGATCGGAGGACCGAAGGAGCTAACCGCTTTTTTGCACAACATGGGGGATCATGTAACTCGCC
TTGATCGTTGGGAACCGGAGCTGAATGAAGCCATACCAAACGACGAGCGTGACACCACGATGCCTGTAGC
AATGGCAACAACGTTGCGCAAACTATTAACTGGCGAACTACTTACTCTAGCTTCCCGGCAACAATTAATA
GACTGGATGGAGGCGGATAAAGTTGCAGGACCACTTCTGCGCTCGGCCCTTCCGGCTGGCTGGTTTATTG
CTGATAAATCTGGAGCCGGTGAGCGTGGGTCTCGCGGTATCATTGCAGCACTGGGGCCAGATGGTAAGCC
CTCCCGTATCGTAGTTATCTACACGACGGGGAGTCAGGCAACTATGGATGAACGAAATAGACAGATCGCT
GAGATAGGTGCCTCACTGATTAAGCATTGGTAACTGTCAGACCAAGTTTACTCATATATACTTTAGATTG
ATTTAAAACTTCATTTTTAATTTAAAAGGATCTAGGTGAAGATCCTTTTTGATAATCTCATGACCAAAAT
CCCTTAACGTGAGTTTTCGTTCCACTGAGCGTCAGACCCCGTAGAAAAGATCAAAGGATCTTC
